>Addgene plasmid #63834 | pTd-4-15-13-9 | addgene partial sequence | sequence record 108582 | mCherry-F 5'-ccccgtaatgcagaagaaga-3'
GAGCGCATGTATCCGGAGGACGGCGCTTTAAAAGGCGAAATCAAGATGCGCTTAAAGTTAAAAGACGGCG
GTCACTACGACGCAGAAGTTAAAACGACGTACATGGCCAAGAAACCGGTTCAGTTACCGGGCGCTTACAA
AACCGACATCAAACTCGACATCACCAGCCACAACGAAGACTACACCATCGTCGAACAGTACGAACGCGCA
GAAGGTCGTCACAGCACCGGTGCTGAATTCGTACACCTAAGGAGGTGTACAGCATGAAACGTAAACTCGA
GGAACTTTTCACGGGGGTCGTCCCAATTCTGGTAGAATTAGACGGTGATGTAAACGGGCACAAGTTTAGC
GTCAGCGGAGAGGGCGAGGGGGACGCCACCTACGGTAAACTTACCCTTAAGTTTATTTGCACGACGGGCA
AATTACCCGTTCCGTGGCCAACGCTCGTCACTACTTTCGGCTACGGCGTTCAGTGCTTCGCGAGATATCC
GGATCACATGAAGCAGCACGATTTCTTCAAGTCGGCCATGCCAGAGGGTTACGTTCAGGAGAGAACTATA
TTTTTCAAGGACGACGGCAATTACAAGACACGCGCCGAAGTCAAGTTCGAAGGCGATACCCTGGTTAACC
GTATCGAGTTAAAAGGTATCGATTTTAAAGAAGACGGAAACATTCTCGGTCACAAACTCGAATACAACTA
TAACAGCCATAATGTCTACATTATGGCTGAC
