>Addgene plasmid #63834 | pTd-4-15-13-9 | addgene partial sequence | sequence record 108583 | jkRFP-R 5'-gctttggaaccgtactggaa-3'
GCCTTTGGTAACTTTGAGTTTAGCGGTCTGGGTACCTTCGTACGGACGACCTTCGCCTTCCCCTTCGATT
TCGAACTCGTGACCGTTAACCGAGCCCTCCATGCGAACTTTAAAACGCATAAATTCTTTGATAACGTCTT
CGGAGCTCGCTTTCATGATACCTCCTTACGGAGGTATTTTTTGACGTCCTTATAGAGTTCGTCCATACCG
AGGGTGATGCCTGCCGCCGTTACAAATTCGAGAAGGACCATGTGGTCGCGCTTCTCGTTTGGATCTTTGG
AGAGCGCGCTCTGGGTGCTGAGATAATGATTGTCCGGGAGGAGGACCGGACCGTCGCCGATCGGCGTATT
CTGTTGGTAATGGTCGGCGAGCTGTACCGAGCCGTCCTCGATGTTATGACGAATCTTAAAGTTTGCTTTG
ATACCGTTCTTTTGTTTATCGGCGGTAATGTAGACGTTATCGGAAATCGCGTTATACTCTAACTTGTGAC
CTAAAATGTTGCCGTCCTCTTTGAAGTCGATACCTTTGAGTTCGATGCGATTAACGAGCGTATCGCCCTC
GAACTTAACTTCTGCGCGGGTTTTATAATTACCGTCGTCCTTGAAGAAGATGGTGCGCTCCTGTACATAG
CCTTCGGGCATAGCCGATTTGAAGAAATCGTGTTGCTTCATGTGGTCTGGATAGCGCGCGAAGCACTGGA
CGCCCCA
