>Addgene plasmid #63834 | pTd-4-15-13-9 | depositor partial sequence | sequence record 109554 | Insert DNA Sequence
TCTAGACGAAATAGATCTAAATAGGGAGGCAGGAAAAATGGTCGACAAGGGCGAAGAACTCTTTACCGGC
GTCGTCCCGATCCTGGTAGAGCTTGACGGCGATGTCAACGGTCATAAGTTTAGCGTTAGCGGCGAAGGCG
AGGGCGACGCGACGTACGGTAAATTAACCTTAAAATTCATCTGTACAACCGGTAAATTACCGGTACCGTG
GCCCACGTTAGTTACCACCCTTACCTGGGGCGTCCAGTGCTTCGCGCGCTATCCAGACCACATGAAGCAA
CACGATTTCTTCAAATCGGCTATGCCCGAAGGCTATGTACAGGAGCGCACCATCTTCTTCAAGGACGACG
GTAATTATAAAACCCGCGCAGAAGTTAAGTTCGAGGGCGATACGCTCGTTAATCGCATCGAACTCAAAGG
TATCGACTTCAAAGAGGACGGCAACATTTTAGGTCACAAGTTAGAGTATAACGCGATTTCCGATAACGTC
TACATTACCGCCGATAAACAAAAGAACGGTATCAAAGCAAACTTTAAGATTCGTCATAACATCGAGGACG
GCTCGGTACAGCTCGCCGACCATTACCAACAGAATACGCCGATCGGCGACGGTCCGGTCCTCCTCCCGGA
CAATCATTATCTCAGCACCCAGAGCGCGCTCTCCAAAGATCCAAACGAGAAGCGCGACCACATGGTCCTT
CTCGAATTTGTAACGGCGGCAGGCATCACCCTCGGTATGGACGAACTCTATAAGGACGTCAAAAAATACC
TCCGTAAGGAGGTATCATGAAAGCGAGCTCCGAAGACGTTATCAAAGAATTTATGCGTTTTAAAGTTCGC
ATGGAGGGCTCGGTTAACGGTCACGAGTTCGAAATCGAAGGGGAAGGCGAAGGTCGTCCGTACGAAGGTA
CCCAGACCGCTAAACTCAAAGTTACCAAAGGCGGTCCCTTACCGTTCGCTTGGGATATTTTAAGCCCGCA
GTTCCAGTACGGTTCCAAAGCTTACGTTAAACACCCGGCGGACATCCCGGACTACCTTAAATTATCCTTC
CCCGAAGGGTTTAAGTGGGAGCGCGTTATGAACTTCGAGGACGGCGGCGTCGTTACCGTTACCCAGGACT
CCTCCCTTCAAGACGGCGAGTTCATCTACAAAGTTAAACTTCGCGGTACCAACTTCCCATCCGATGGTCC
GGTCATGCAGAAGAAGACCATGGGTTGGGAAGCTTCCACCGAGCGCATGTATCCGGAGGACGGCGCTTTA
AAAGGCGAAATCAAGATGCGCTTAAAGTTAAAAGACGGCGGTCACTACGACGCAGAAGTTAAAACGACGT
ACATGGCCAAGAAACCGGTTCAGTTACCGGGCGCTTACAAAACCGACATCAAACTCGACATCACCAGCCA
CAACGAAGACTACACCATCGTCGAACAGTACGAACGCGCAGAAGGTCGTCACAGCACCGGTGCTGAATTC
GTACACCTAAGGAGGTGTACAGCATGAAACGTAAACTCGAGGAACTTTTCACGGGGGTCGTCCCAATTCT
GGTAGAATTAGACGGTGATGTAAACGGGCACAAGTTTAGCGTCAGCGGAGAGGGCGAGGGGGACGCCACC
TACGGTAAACTTACCCTTAAGTTTATTTGCACGACGGGCAAATTACCCGTTCCGTGGCCAACGCTCGTCA
CTACTTTCGGCTACGGCGTTCAGTGCTTCGCGAGATATCCGGATCACATGAAGCAGCACGATTTCTTCAA
GTCGGCCATGCCAGAGGGTTACGTTCAGGAGAGAACTATATTTTTCAAGGACGACGGCAATTACAAGACA
CGCGCCGAAGTCAAGTTCGAAGGCGATACCCTGGTTAACCGTATCGAGTTAAAAGGTATCGATTTTAAAG
AAGACGGAAACATTCTCGGTCACAAACTCGAATACAACTATAACAGCCATAATGTCTACATTATGGCTGA
CAAACAGAAGAACGGCATTAAGGTTAACTTCAAAATTCGCCACAACATCGAAGACGGTAGCGTCCAACTA
GCAGACCATTATCAACAAAATACTCCTATCGGCGACGGCCCAGTCCTTTTACCAGACAACCATTACCTTA
GCACACAAAGCGCCCTTAGCAAAGATCCCAACGAGAAGCGCGACCACATGGTCCTTCTCGAATTTGTCAC
AGCGGCAGGGATCACCCACGGCATGGACGAACTCTACAAATAATAATTAATTAAAAAAAAAAACCCCGCC
CCTGACAGGGCGGGGTTTTTTTTTCTAATATGCGGCCGCCATCAAATAAAACGAAAGGCTCAGTCGAAAG
ACTGGGCCTTTCGTTTTATCTGTTGTTTGTCGGTGAACGCTCTCCTGAGTAGGACAAATCCGCCGCCCTA
GAGCATGC
