>Addgene plasmid #63834 | pTd-4-15-13-9 | addgene partial sequence | sequence record 109569 | CAT-R 5'-GCAACTGACTGAAATGCCTC-3'
ATATCCAGTGATTTTTTTCTCCATTTTAGCTTCCTTAGCTCCTGAAAATCTCGATAACTCAAAAAATACG
CCCGGTAGTGATCTTATTTCATTATGGTGAAAGTTGGAACCTCTTACGTGAACCTAGGCCTTACTGCAGA
TCACACTGGCTCACCTTCGGGTGGGCCTTTCTGCGTTTATATACTAGAGAGAGAATATAAAAAGCCAGAT
TATTAATCCGGCTTTTTTATTATTTAGGATCCATTGACGGCTAGCTCAGTCCAAGGTACAGTGCTAGCTT
CTAGACGAAATAGATCTAAATAGGGAGGCAGGAAAAATGGTCGACAAGGGCGAAGAACTCTTTACCGGCG
TCGTCCCGATCCTGGTAGAGCTTGACGGCGATGTCAACGGTCATAAGTTTAGCGTTAGCGGCGAAGGCGA
GGGCGACGCGACGTACGGTAAATTAACCTTAAAATTCATCTGTACAACCGGTAAATTACCGGTACCGTGG
CCCACGTTAGTTACCACCCTTACCTGGGGCGTCCAGTGCTTCGCGCGCTATCCAGACCACATGAAGCAAC
ACGATTTCTTCAAATCGGCTATGCCCGAAGGCTATGTACAGGAGCGCACCATCTTCTTCAAGGACGACGG
TAATTATAAAACCCGCGCAGAAGTTAAGTTCGAGGGCGATACGCTCGTTAATCGCATCGAACTCAAAGGT
ATCGACTTCAAAGAGGACGGCAACATTTTAGGTCACAAGTTAGAGTATAACGCGATTTCCGATAACGTCT
ACATTACCGCCGAT
