[The description below was written by a language model from this plasmid's Addgene catalogue record.]
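Description:
pTd-4-15-13-9 is a bacterial expression plasmid built on the FTV3 backbone, maintained at high copy in E. coli (the record lists DH10B as the propagation strain) and selected with chloramphenicol. The record does not name the origin of replication, and no feature table is provided, so the exact layout of backbone elements cannot be stated.

The payload is a synthetic three-gene operon encoding the fluorescent reporters CFP, mRFP1 and GFPmut3b, transcribed as a single polycistronic message from J23100, a strong constitutive synthetic promoter from the Anderson collection. The operon is engineered to probe translational coupling, the phenomenon in which ribosomes translating an upstream coding sequence influence initiation at the next gene, for example by unfolding inhibitory mRNA structure around the downstream ribosome binding site or by re-initiating after termination. Each pair of adjacent genes is separated by an intergenic distance of -4 nt, meaning the coding sequences overlap by four nucleotides. The coupling free energy is set at -15 kcal/mol for the CFP to RFP junction and -13 kcal/mol for the RFP to GFP junction, and the ribosome binding site driving CFP has a translation rate recorded as roughly 80,000 on an arbitrary-unit scale. The plasmid's name appears to reflect several of these design parameters.

Because the three reporters can be measured separately, their fluorescence gives independent readouts of expression at each operon position. The stated purpose is to validate a biophysical model of translational coupling for coordinating and controlling protein expression in bacterial operons, presumably by comparing measured expression with the model's predictions.
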