Addgene plasmid #63834: pTd-4-15-13-9
Purpose: This plasmid is designed to validate the biophysical model of translational coupling
Depositing lab: Howard Salis. Depositing organization: Pennsylvania State University. Publication: A predictive biophysical model of translational coupling to coordinate and control protein expression in bacterial operons. Tian T, Salis HM. Nucleic Acids Res. 2015 Aug 18;43(14):7137-51. doi: 10.1093/nar/gkv635. Epub 2015 Jun 27. PubMed 26117546.
Backbone
  Vector backbone: FTV3
  Vector type: Bacterial Expression
Growth in bacteria
  Bacterial resistance: Chloramphenicol, 25 μg/mL
  Growth temperature: 37°C
  Growth strain: DH10B
  Copy number: High Copy
Gene/Insert
  Gene/Insert name: CFP, mRFP1 and GFPmut3b
  Species: Synthetic
  Mutation: The intergenic distance between each gene is -4 nt. The dG_coupling between CFP and RFP is -15kcal/mol, dG_coupling between RFP and GFP is -13kcal/mol. CFPRBS is around 80000 au
  Promoter: J23100
  Cloning method: Restriction Enzyme; 5′ cloning site unknown (unknown if destroyed); 3′ cloning site unknown (unknown if destroyed)
  Sequencing primers: 5′ Cat-R
Terms and licenses: Academic/Nonprofit Terms; Industry Terms: Not Available to Industry
How to cite: pTd-4-15-13-9 was a gift from Howard Salis (Addgene plasmid # 63834 ; http://n2t.net/addgene:63834 ; RRID:Addgene_63834)
